Addgene plasmid #41263: TAL3089
Depositing lab: Keith Joung. Depositing organization: Massachusetts General Hospital. Publication: Targeted gene disruption in somatic zebrafish cells using engineered TALENs. Sander JD, Cade L, Khayter C, Reyon D, Peterson RT, Joung JK, Yeh JR. Nat Biotechnol. 2011 Aug 5;29(8):697-8. doi: 10.1038/nbt.1934. PubMed 21822241.
Backbone
  Vector backbone: JDS74
  Backbone manufacturer: Addgene plasmid #32288
  Backbone size w/o insert (bp): 6447
  Vector type: Mammalian Expression ; T7
Growth in bacteria
  Bacterial resistance: Ampicillin, 100 μg/mL
  Growth temperature: 37°C
  Growth strain: XL1 Blue
  Copy number: High Copy
Gene/Insert
  Gene/Insert name: ZebrafishCommunity-gna13a-Right (alt name: gna13a)
  Species: D. rerio (zebrafish)
  Insert size (bp): 1640
  Entrez Gene: gna13a (a.k.a. gna13, wu:fe25e05, zgc:112436)
  Promoter: CMV
  Tag / fusion protein: 3X Flag (N terminal on backbone); WT FOKI (C terminal on backbone)
  Cloning method: Restriction Enzyme; 5′ cloning site N/A (destroyed during cloning); 3′ cloning site N/A (destroyed during cloning)
  Sequencing primers: 5′ CMV-F; 3′ BGH-rev
Terms and licenses: Academic/Nonprofit Terms; Industry Terms: Not Available to Industry
Depositor comments: Target binding site: TGGAGAGAAGACAATTGG It is strongly recommended that users perform a diagnostic digest to verify this plasmid prior to use. For example, a double digest of the plasmid with BamHI and KpnI should result in two bands at 2.3kb and 5.8kb.
How to cite: TAL3089 was a gift from Keith Joung (Addgene plasmid # 41263 ; http://n2t.net/addgene:41263 ; RRID:Addgene_41263)
