[The description below was written by a language model from this plasmid's Addgene catalogue record.]
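Description:
TAL3089 is a TALEN expression plasmid encoding the "right" half of a nuclease pair directed against the zebrafish gna13a gene. It is built on the JDS74 backbone (about 6.4 kb without insert), a vector classed as mammalian expression with a T7 promoter. In bacteria it is maintained as a high-copy plasmid under ampicillin selection. The record does not include a feature table, so the origin of replication and polyadenylation signal are not explicitly listed, although the use of a BGH reverse sequencing primer suggests a BGH terminator region downstream of the coding sequence.

The roughly 1.6 kb insert is an engineered TAL effector repeat array, designed to recognise a specific 18-nucleotide site in gna13a, rather than a copy of the zebrafish gene itself. It was cloned by restriction enzyme methods that destroyed the flanking sites, placing it in frame with elements supplied by the backbone: an N-terminal 3X FLAG tag for detection and a C-terminal wild-type FokI nuclease domain. A CMV promoter drives expression in transfected cells, while the T7 designation indicates that the same open reading frame can be transcribed in vitro to make mRNA, the usual route for delivery into zebrafish embryos.

Because FokI cleaves only as a dimer, this construct is meant to be used with a matching "left" TALEN that binds the opposite strand nearby. The paired nucleases then produce a double-strand break whose error-prone repair generates indel mutations. The associated work describes targeted gene disruption in somatic zebrafish cells, and the insert name suggests that this plasmid belongs to a set of TALENs made for the zebrafish community.
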