>Addgene plasmid #41263 | TAL3089 | depositor partial sequence | sequence record 54902 | TAL3089 sequence 2430 bps
TCTAGAGCTAGCACCATGGACTACAAAGACCATGACGGTGATTATAAAGATCATGACATCGATTACAAGG
ATGACGATGACAAGATGGCCCCCAAGAAGAAGAGGAAGGTGGGCATTCACCGCGGGGTACCTATGGTGGA
CTTGAGGACACTCGGTTATTCGCAACAGCAACAGGAGAAAATCAAGCCTAAGGTCAGGAGCACCGTCGCG
CAACACCACGAGGCGCTTGTGGGGCATGGCTTCACTCATGCGCATATTGTCGCGCTTTCACAGCACCCTG
CGGCGCTTGGGACGGTGGCTGTCAAATACCAAGATATGATTGCGGCCCTGCCCGAAGCCACGCACGAGGC
AATTGTAGGGGTCGGTAAACAGTGGTCGGGAGCGCGAGCACTTGAGGCGCTGCTGACTGTGGCGGGTGAG
CTTAGGGGGCCTCCGCTCCAGCTCGACACCGGGCAGCTGCTGAAGATCGCGAAGAGAGGGGGAGTAACAG
CGGTAGAGGCAGTGCACGCCTGGCGCAATGCGCTCACCGGGGCCCCCTTGAACCTGACCCCAGACCAGGT
AGTCGCAATCGCGAACAATAATGGGGGAAAGCAAGCCCTGGAAACCGTGCAAAGGTTGTTGCCGGTCCTT
TGTCAAGACCACGGCCTTACACCGGAGCAAGTCGTGGCCATTGCAAATAATAACGGTGGCAAACAGGCTC
TTGAGACGGTTCAGAGACTTCTCCCAGTTCTCTGTCAAGCCCACGGGCTGACTCCCGATCAAGTTGTAGC
GATTGCGTCGAACATTGGAGGGAAACAAGCATTGGAGACTGTCCAACGGCTCCTTCCCGTGTTGTGTCAA
GCCCACGGTTTGACGCCTGCACAAGTGGTCGCCATCGCCAACAACAACGGCGGTAAGCAGGCGCTGGAAA
CAGTACAGCGCCTGCTGCCTGTACTGTGCCAGGATCATGGACTGACCCCAGACCAGGTAGTCGCAATCGC
GTCGAACATTGGGGGAAAGCAAGCCCTGGAAACCGTGCAAAGGTTGTTGCCGGTCCTTTGTCAAGACCAC
GGCCTTACACCGGAGCAAGTCGTGGCCATTGCAAATAATAACGGTGGCAAACAGGCTCTTGAGACGGTTC
AGAGACTTCTCCCAGTTCTCTGTCAAGCCCACGGGCTGACTCCCGATCAAGTTGTAGCGATTGCGTCGAA
CATTGGAGGGAAACAAGCATTGGAGACTGTCCAACGGCTCCTTCCCGTGTTGTGTCAAGCCCACGGTTTG
ACGCCTGCACAAGTGGTCGCCATCGCCTCCAATATTGGCGGTAAGCAGGCGCTGGAAACAGTACAGCGCC
TGCTGCCTGTACTGTGCCAGGATCATGGACTGACCCCAGACCAGGTAGTCGCAATCGCGAACAATAATGG
GGGAAAGCAAGCCCTGGAAACCGTGCAAAGGTTGTTGCCGGTCCTTTGTCAAGACCACGGCCTTACACCG
GAGCAAGTCGTGGCCATTGCAAGCAACATCGGTGGCAAACAGGCTCTTGAGACGGTTCAGAGACTTCTCC
CAGTTCTCTGTCAAGCCCACGGGCTGACTCCCGATCAAGTTGTAGCGATTGCGTCGCATGACGGAGGGAA
ACAAGCATTGGAGACTGTCCAACGGCTCCTTCCCGTGTTGTGTCAAGCCCACGGTTTGACGCCTGCACAA
GTGGTCGCCATCGCCTCCAATATTGGCGGTAAGCAGGCGCTGGAAACAGTACAGCGCCTGCTGCCTGTAC
TGTGCCAGGATCATGGACTGACCCCAGACCAGGTAGTCGCAATCGCGTCGAACATTGGGGGAAAGCAAGC
CCTGGAAACCGTGCAAAGGTTGTTGCCGGTCCTTTGTCAAGACCACGGCCTTACACCGGAGCAAGTCGTG
GCCATTGCAAGCAATGGGGGTGGCAAACAGGCTCTTGAGACGGTTCAGAGACTTCTCCCAGTTCTCTGTC
AAGCCCACGGGCTGACTCCCGATCAAGTTGTAGCGATTGCGTCCAACGGTGGAGGGAAACAAGCATTGGA
GACTGTCCAACGGCTCCTTCCCGTGTTGTGTCAAGCCCACGGTTTGACGCCTGCACAAGTGGTCGCCATC
GCCAACAACAACGGCGGTAAGCAGGCGCTGGAAACAGTACAGCGCCTGCTGCCTGTACTGTGCCAGGATC
ATGGACTGACACCCGAACAGGTGGTCGCCATTGCTAATAATAACGGAGGACGGCCAGCCTTGGAGTCCAT
CGTAGCCCAATTGTCCAGGCCCGATCCCGCGTTGGCTGCGTTAACGAATGACCATCTGGTGGCGTTGGCA
TGTCTTGGTGGACGACCCGCGCTCGATGCAGTCAAAAAGGGTCTGCCTCATGCTCCCGCATTGATCAAAA
GAACCAACCGGCGGATTCCCGAGAGAACTTCCCATCGAGTCGCGGGATCC
