>Addgene plasmid #41263 | TAL3089 | addgene partial sequence | sequence record 56022 | JDS-TALEN-F 5'-TAGGGGTCGGTAAACAGTGG-3'
CTGCTGACTGTGGCGGGTGAGCTTAGGGGGCCTCCGCTCCAGCTCGACACCGGGCAGCTGCTGAAGATCG
CGAAGAGAGGGGGAGTAACAGCGGTAGAGGCAGTGCACGCCTGGCGCAATGCGCTCACCGGGGCCCCCTT
GAACCTGACCCCAGACCAGGTAGTCGCAATCGCGAACAATAATGGGGGAAAGCAAGCCCTGGAAACCGTG
CAAAGGTTGTTGCCGGTCCTTTGTCAAGACCACGGCCTTACACCGGAGCAAGTCGTGGCCATTGCAAATA
ATAACGGTGGCAAACAGGCTCTTGAGACGGTTCAGAGACTTCTCCCAGTTCTCTGTCAAGCCCACGGGCT
GACTCCCGATCAAGTTGTAGCGATTGCGTCGAACATTGGAGGGAAACAAGCATTGGAGACTGTCCAACGG
CTCCTTCCCGTGTTGTGTCAAGCCCACGGTTTGACGCCTGCACAAGTGGTCGCCATCGCCAACAACAACG
GCGGTAAGCAGGCGCTGGAAACAGTACAGCGCCTGCTGCCTGTACTGTGCCAGGATCATGGACTGACCCC
AGACCAGGTAGTCGCAATCGCGTCGAACATTGGGGGAAAGCAAGCCCTGGAAACCGTGCAAAGGTTGTTG
CCGGTCCTTTGTCAAGACCACGGCCTTACACCGGAGCAAGTCGTGGCCATTGCAAATAATAACGGTGGCA
AACAGGCTCTTGAGACGGTTCAGAGACTTCTCCCAGTTCTCTGTCAAGCCCACGGGCTGACTCCCGATCA
AGTTGTAGCGATTGCGTCGAACATTGGAGGGAAACAAGCATTGGAGACTGTCCAACGGCTCCTTCCCGTG
TTGTGTCAAGCCCACGGTTTGACGCCTGCACAAGTGGTCGCCATCGCCTCC
